Features (pLannotate 1.2.2; 12 found; start..end, strand, type, name):
    717..809     +  CDS            lacI (fragment): lac repressor; lacI; The lac repressor binds to the lac operator to inhibit transcription in E. coli. This inhibition can be relieved by adding lactose or isopropyl-β-D-thiogalactopyranoside (IPTG).
    864..891     -  terminator     rrnB T2 terminator: transcription terminator T2 from the E. coli rrnB gene
   1023..1066    +  terminator     rrnB T1 terminator: Escherichia coli rrnB; transcription terminator T1 from the E. coli rrnB gene
   1113..1149    -  CDS            lacZα (fragment): LacZα fragment of β-galactosidase; lacZ fragment
   1165..1261    +  protein_bind   attL1: mutant version of attL; recombination site for the Gateway® LR reaction LR Clonase™
   1297..1518    +  CDS            E: VEMP_PEDV7 - Also known as sM. Experimental evidence at protein level: Swiss-Prot protein existence level 1. Plays a central role in virus morphogenesis and assembly. Acts as a viroporin and self-assembles in host membranes forming pentameric protein-lipid pores that allow ion transport. Also plays a role in the induction of apoptosis (By similarity). Counteracts the production of type I interferon by interacting with host IRF3 component and preventing its translocation to the host nucleus. From Porcine epidemic diarrhea virus (strain CV777) (PEDV).
   1553..1651    -  protein_bind   attL2: mutant version of attL; recombination site for the Gateway® LR reaction LR Clonase™
   1669..1687    -  promoter       T7 promoter: promoter for bacteriophage T7 RNA polymerase
   1877..1900    +  promoter       Pc promoter (fragment): intI1 (promoter lies within the coding sequence); class 1 integron promoter
   2076..2132    +  CDS            GmR (fragment): gentamycin acetyltransferase; aacC1; confers resistance to gentamycin
   2139..2930    +  CDS            SmR: aminoglycoside adenylyltransferase (Murphy, 1985); aadA; confers resistance to spectinomycin and streptomycin
   3023..534     +  rep_origin     ori (across the origin): high-copy-number ColE1/pMB1/pBR322/pUC origin of replication
>Addgene plasmid | pEntry_HCoV-229E-Envelope | analyzer sequence | sequence record 327493
CTACCAGCGGTGGTTTGTTTGCCGGATCAAGAGCTACCAACTCTTTTTCCGAAGGTAACTGGCTTCAGCA
GAGCGCAGATACCAAATACTGTCCTTCTAGTGTAGCCGTAGTTAGGCCACCACTTCAAGAACTCTGTAGC
ACCGCCTACATACCTCGCTCTGCTAATCCTGTTACCAGTGGCTGCTGCCAGTGGCGATAAGTCGTGTCTT
ACCGGGTTGGACTCAAGACGATAGTTACCGGATAAGGCGCAGCGGTCGGGCTGAACGGGGGGTTCGTGCA
CACAGCCCAGCTTGGAGCGAACGACCTACACCGAACTGAGATACCTACAGCGTGAGCATTGAGAAAGCGC
CACGCTTCCCGAAGGGAGAAAGGCGGACAGGTATCCGGTAAGCGGCAGGGTCGGAACAGGAGAGCGCACG
AGGGAGCTTCCAGGGGGAAACGCCTGGTATCTTTATAGTCCTGTCGGGTTTCGCCACCTCTGACTTGAGC
GTCGATTTTTGTGATGCTCGTCAGGGGGGCGGAGCCTATGGAAAAACGCCAGCAACGCGGCCTTTTTACG
GTTCCTGGCCTTTTGCTGGCCTTTTGCTCACATGTTCTTTCCTGCGTTATCCCCTGATTCTGTGGATAAC
CGTATTACCGCCTTTGAGTGAGCTGATACCGCTCGCCGCAGCCGAACGACCGAGCGCAGCGAGTCAGTGA
GCGAGGAAGCGGAAGAGCGCCCAATACGCAAACCGCCTCTCCCCGCGCGTTGGCCGATTCATTAATGCAG
CTGGCACGACAGGTTTCCCGACTGGAAAGCGGGCAGTGAGCGCAACGCAATTAATACGCGTACCGCTAGC
CAGGAAGAGTTTGTAGAAACGCAAAAAGGCCATCCGTCAGGATGGCCTTCTGCTTAGTTTGATGCCTGGC
AGTTTATGGCGGGCGTCCTGCCCGCCACCCTCCGGGCCGTTGCTTCACAACGTTCAAATCCGCTCCCGGC
GGATTTGTCCTACTCAGGAGAGCGTTCACCGACAAACAACAGATAAAACGAAAGGCCCAGTCTTCCGACT
GAGCCTTTCGTTTTATTTGATGCCTGGCAGTTCCCTACTCTCGCGTTAACGCTAGCATGGATGTTTTCCC
AGTCACGACGTTGTAAAACGACGGCCAGTCTTAAGCTCGGGCCCCAAATAATGATTTTATTTTGACTGAT
AGTGACCTGTTCGTTGCAACAAATTGATGAGCAATGCTTTTTTATAATGCCAACTTTGTACAAAAAAGCA
GAAGGGCCGTCAAGGCCAGGATCCATGGGATCCTTCCTTAAGCTAGTGGATGATCATGCTTTGGTTGTTA
ATGTACTACTCTGGTGTGTGGTGCTTATAGTGATACTACTAGTGTGTATTACAATAATTAAACTAATTAA
GCTTTGTTTCACTTGCCATATGTTTTGTAATAGAACAGTTTATGGCCCCATTAAAAATGTGTACCACATT
TACCAATCATATATGCACATAGACCCTTTCCCTAAACGAGTTATTGATTTCCTTAATTAAGACGCGATCG
CGGCCTCATGGGCCCAGCTTTCTTGTACAAAGTTGGCATTATAAAAAATAATTGCTCATCAATTTGTTGC
AACGAACAGGTCACTATCAGTCAAAATAAAATCATTATTTGCCATCCAGCTGATATCCCCTATAGTGAGT
CGTATTACATGGTCATAGCTGTTTCCTGGCAGCTCTGGCCCGTGTCTCAAAATCTCTGATGTTACATTGC
ACAAGATAAAAATATATCATCATGCCTCCTCTAGACCAGCCAGGACAGAAATGCCTCGACTTCGCTGCTG
CCCAAGGTTGCCGGGTGACGCACACCGTGGAAACGGATGAAGGCACGAACCCAGTGGACATAAGCCTGTT
CGGTTCGTAAGCTGTAATGCAAGTAGCGTATGCGCTCACGCAACTGGTCCAGAACCTTGACCGAACGCAG
CGGTGGTAACGGCGCAGTGGCGGTTTTCATGGCTTGTTATGACTGTTTTTTTGGGGTACAGTCTATGCCT
CGGGCATCCAAGCAGCAAGCGCGTTACGCCGTGGGTCGATGTTTGATGTTATGGAGCAGCAACGATGTTA
CGCAGCAGGGCAGTCGCCCTAAAACAAAGTTAAACATCATGAGGGAAGCGGTGATCGCCGAAGTATCGAC
TCAACTATCAGAGGTAGTTGGCGTCATCGAGCGCCATCTCGAACCGACGTTGCTGGCCGTACATTTGTAC
GGCTCCGCAGTGGATGGCGGCCTGAAGCCACACAGTGATATTGATTTGCTGGTTACGGTGACCGTAAGGC
TTGATGAAACAACGCGGCGAGCTTTGATCAACGACCTTTTGGAAACTTCGGCTTCCCCTGGAGAGAGCGA
GATTCTCCGCGCTGTAGAAGTCACCATTGTTGTGCACGACGACATCATTCCGTGGCGTTATCCAGCTAAG
CGCGAACTGCAATTTGGAGAATGGCAGCGCAATGACATTCTTGCAGGTATCTTCGAGCCAGCCACGATCG
ACATTGATCTGGCTATCTTGCTGACAAAAGCAAGAGAACATAGCGTTGCCTTGGTAGGTCCAGCGGCGGA
GGAACTCTTTGATCCGGTTCCTGAACAGGATCTATTTGAGGCGCTAAATGAAACCTTAACGCTATGGAAC
TCGCCGCCCGACTGGGCTGGCGATGAGCGAAATGTAGTGCTTACGTTGTCCCGCATTTGGTACAGCGCAG
TAACCGGCAAAATCGCGCCGAAGGATGTCGCTGCCGACTGGGCAATGGAGCGCCTGCCGGCCCAGTATCA
GCCCGTCATACTTGAAGCTAGACAGGCTTATCTTGGACAAGAAGAAGATCGCTTGGCCTCGCGCGCAGAT
CAGTTGGAAGAATTTGTCCACTACGTGAAAGGCGAGATCACCAAGGTAGTCGGCAAATAACCCTCGAGCC
ACCCATGACCAAAATCCCTTAACGTGAGTTACGCGTCGTTCCACTGAGCGTCAGACCCCGTAGAAAAGAT
CAAAGGATCTTCTTGAGATCCTTTTTTTCTGCGCGTAATCTGCTGCTTGCAAACAAAAAAACCACCG
